Addgene plasmid #121317: pUC57-Kan_FR13_00099751
Purpose: Level 0 Golden-Gate compatible vector
Depositing lab: Sophien Kamoun. Depositing organization: Sainsbury Laboratory, Norwich. Publication: A Clone Resource of Magnaporthe oryzae Effectors That Share Sequence and Structural Similarities Across Host-Specific Lineages. Petit-Houdenot Y, Langner T, Harant A, Win J, Kamoun S. Mol Plant Microbe Interact. 2020 Aug;33(8):1032-1035. doi: 10.1094/MPMI-03-20-0052-A. Epub 2020 Jun 22. PubMed 32460610.
Backbone
  Vector backbone: pUC57-Kan
  Backbone size w/o insert (bp): 2626
  Vector type: Golden Gate
  Selectable markers: lacZ
Growth in bacteria
  Bacterial resistance: Kanamycin, 50 μg/mL
  Growth temperature: 37°C
  Growth strain: DH5alpha
  Copy number: High Copy
Gene/Insert
  Gene/Insert name: FR13_00099751
  Mutation: Magnaporthe oryzae
  Cloning method: Restriction Enzyme; 5′ cloning site EcoRV (unknown if destroyed); 3′ cloning site EcoRV (unknown if destroyed)
  Sequencing primers: 5′ M13Fw; 3′ M13Rv
Terms and licenses: Academic/Nonprofit Terms; Industry Terms: Not Available to Industry
How to cite: pUC57-Kan_FR13_00099751 was a gift from Sophien Kamoun (Addgene plasmid # 121317 ; http://n2t.net/addgene:121317 ; RRID:Addgene_121317)
