[The description below was written by a language model from this plasmid's Addgene catalogue record and pLannotate feature annotations shown in this document.]
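Description:
pUC57-Kan_FR13_00099751 is a small, high-copy bacterial cloning plasmid that serves as a Level 0 Golden Gate module. It is built on the pUC57-Kan backbone (2,626 bp without insert; 2,920 nt for the full deposited sequence). It replicates in E. coli from a ColE1/pUC-type origin and is selected with kanamycin through an aph(3')-Ia aminoglycoside phosphotransferase gene, which the annotation places downstream of the bla (AmpR) promoter. The feature table also picks up short remnants of pBR322-derived sequences (fragments of bom, rop and lacI), which are backbone leftovers, not functional parts.

The insert, FR13_00099751, is listed as coming from Magnaporthe oryzae, the rice blast fungus. The associated publication describes a clone resource of M. oryzae effectors sharing sequence and structural similarity across host-specific lineages, so the insert is presumably one of these effector sequences, although the record gives no further detail on the protein. It was placed at the EcoRV site of the polylinker, within the lacZα region. Consistent with this, the annotation shows only a lacZα fragment, separated from the lac promoter, operator and CAP site by an unannotated gap of a few hundred bases where the insert most likely sits. The insert itself is not annotated in the feature table, and the record does not state which type IIS enzyme sites or overhangs flank it. No eukaryotic promoter, tag or terminator is present.

As a Level 0 part, the plasmid is a storage and donor vector from which the sequence can be assembled into higher-level expression constructs by Golden Gate cloning. M13 forward and reverse primer sites flank the insert for sequence verification.
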