Features (pLannotate 1.2.2; 10 found; start..end, strand, type, name):
    137..236     +  misc_feature   bom (fragment): basis of mobility region from pBR322
    242..399     -  CDS            lacZα (fragment): LacZα fragment of β-galactosidase; lacZ fragment
    768..784     -  protein_bind   lac operator: The lac repressor binds to the lac operator to inhibit transcription in E. coli. This inhibition can be relieved by adding lactose or isopropyl-β-D-thiogalactopyranoside (IPTG). lac repressor encoded by lacI
    792..822     -  promoter       lac promoter: promoter for the E. coli lac operon
    837..858     -  protein_bind   CAP binding site: CAP binding activates transcription in the presence of cAMP. E. coli catabolite activator protein
    871..963     -  CDS            lacI (fragment): lac repressor; lacI; The lac repressor binds to the lac operator to inhibit transcription in E. coli. This inhibition can be relieved by adding lactose or isopropyl-β-D-thiogalactopyranoside (IPTG).
   1146..1734    -  rep_origin     ori: high-copy-number ColE1/pMB1/pBR322/pUC origin of replication
   1905..2720    -  CDS            KanR: aminoglycoside phosphotransferase; aph(3')-Ia; confers resistance to kanamycin in bacteria or G418 (Geneticin®) in eukaryotes
   2721..2825    -  promoter       AmpR promoter: bla
   2920..35      +  CDS            rop (fragment) (across the origin): Rop protein, which maintains plasmids at low copy number; rop
>Addgene plasmid #121317 | pUC57-Kan_FR13_00099751 | depositor full sequence | sequence record 238103 | pUC57-Kan_FR13_00099751 sequence 2920 bps
TCGCGCGTTTCGGTGATGACGGTGAAAACCTCTGACACATGCAGCTCCCGGAGACGGTCACAGCTTGTCT
GTAAGCGGATGCCGGGAGCAGACAAGCCCGTCAGGGCGCGTCAGCGGGTGTTGGCGGGTGTCGGGGCTGG
CTTAACTATGCGGCATCAGAGCAGATTGTACTGAGAGTGCACCATATGCGGTGTGAAATACCGCACAGAT
GCGTAAGGAGAAAATACCGCATCAGGCGCCATTCGCCATTCAGGCTGCGCAACTGTTGGGAAGGGCGATC
GGTGCGGGCCTCTTCGCTATTACGCCAGCTGGCGAAAGGGGGATGTGCTGCAAGGCGATTAAGTTGGGTA
ACGCCAGGGTTTTCCCAGTCACGACGTTGTAAAACGACGGCCAGTGAATTGACGCGTATTGGGATGGAAC
TTGGTCTCTAAGCTCAACAAGTACCATCAGCAGCAGCTTCTTTATCCCACAAAAATTCAAAAGTCAAACC
TCTTGGTTTACCAGAAAAACCCCATTCCAAATTACATCTATCATAAGCCATAACTTCATATTTAGAAAAT
CTTCTTCTAAACCAAGCTTGTTCACCTTTTTTAGTAGACCAAATATTACCACCTGGATGAATTTTATAAA
CACAACACATTCTAGACAAACCTCTATCTGGAGAAGAATCAGAATCAGTATCAGAAGAAGAAGACATTAG
AGACCAAGTATCCCAATGGCGCGCCGAGCTTGGCTCGAGCATGGTCATAGCTGTTTCCTGTGTGAAATTG
TTATCCGCTCACAATTCCACACAACATACGAGCCGGAAGCATAAAGTGTAAAGCCTGGGGTGCCTAATGA
GTGAGCTAACTCACATTAATTGCGTTGCGCTCACTGCCCGCTTTCCAGTCGGGAAACCTGTCGTGCCAGC
TGCATTAATGAATCGGCCAACGCGCGGGGAGAGGCGGTTTGCGTATTGGGCGCTCTTCCGCTTCCTCGCT
CACTGACTCGCTGCGCTCGGTCGTTCGGCTGCGGCGAGCGGTATCAGCTCACTCAAAGGCGGTAATACGG
TTATCCACAGAATCAGGGGATAACGCAGGAAAGAACATGTGAGCAAAAGGCCAGCAAAAGGCCAGGAACC
GTAAAAAGGCCGCGTTGCTGGCGTTTTTCCATAGGCTCCGCCCCCCTGACGAGCATCACAAAAATCGACG
CTCAAGTCAGAGGTGGCGAAACCCGACAGGACTATAAAGATACCAGGCGTTTCCCCCTGGAAGCTCCCTC
GTGCGCTCTCCTGTTCCGACCCTGCCGCTTACCGGATACCTGTCCGCCTTTCTCCCTTCGGGAAGCGTGG
CGCTTTCTCATAGCTCACGCTGTAGGTATCTCAGTTCGGTGTAGGTCGTTCGCTCCAAGCTGGGCTGTGT
GCACGAACCCCCCGTTCAGCCCGACCGCTGCGCCTTATCCGGTAACTATCGTCTTGAGTCCAACCCGGTA
AGACACGACTTATCGCCACTGGCAGCAGCCACTGGTAACAGGATTAGCAGAGCGAGGTATGTAGGCGGTG
CTACAGAGTTCTTGAAGTGGTGGCCTAACTACGGCTACACTAGAAGAACAGTATTTGGTATCTGCGCTCT
GCTGAAGCCAGTTACCTTCGGAAAAAGAGTTGGTAGCTCTTGATCCGGCAAACAAACCACCGCTGGTAGC
GGTGGTTTTTTTGTTTGCAAGCAGCAGATTACGCGCAGAAAAAAAGGATCTCAAGAAGATCCTTTGATCT
TTTCTACGGGGTCTGACGCTCAGTGGAACGAAAACTCACGTTAAGGGATTTTGGTCATGAGATTATCAAA
AAGGATCTTCACCTAGATCCTTTTAAATTAAAAATGAAGTTTTAAATCAATCTAAAGTATATATGAGTAA
ACTTGGTCTGACAGTTAGAAAAACTCATCGAGCATCAAATGAAACTGCAATTTATTCATATCAGGATTAT
CAATACCATATTTTTGAAAAAGCCGTTTCTGTAATGAAGGAGAAAACTCACCGAGGCAGTTCCATAGGAT
GGCAAGATCCTGGTATCGGTCTGCGATTCCGACTCGTCCAACATCAATACAACCTATTAATTTCCCCTCG
TCAAAAATAAGGTTATCAAGTGAGAAATCACCATGAGTGACGACTGAATCCGGTGAGAATGGCAAAAGTT
TATGCATTTCTTTCCAGACTTGTTCAACAGGCCAGCCATTACGCTCGTCATCAAAATCACTCGCATCAAC
CAAACCGTTATTCATTCGTGATTGCGCCTGAGCGAGACGAAATACGCGATCGCTGTTAAAAGGACAATTA
CAAACAGGAATCGAATGCAACCGGCGCAGGAACACTGCCAGCGCATCAACAATATTTTCACCTGAATCAG
GATATTCTTCTAATACCTGGAATGCTGTTTTCCCAGGGATCGCAGTGGTGAGTAACCATGCATCATCAGG
AGTACGGATAAAATGCTTGATGGTCGGAAGAGGCATAAATTCCGTCAGCCAGTTTAGTCTGACCATCTCA
TCTGTAACATCATTGGCAACGCTACCTTTGCCATGTTTCAGAAACAACTCTGGCGCATCGGGCTTCCCAT
ACAATCGATAGATTGTCGCACCTGATTGCCCGACATTATCGCGAGCCCATTTATACCCATATAAATCAGC
ATCCATGTTGGAATTTAATCGCGGCCTAGAGCAAGACGTTTCCCGTTGAATATGGCTCATACTCTTCCTT
TTTCAATATTATTGAAGCATTTATCAGGGTTATTGTCTCATGAGCGGATACATATTTGAATGTATTTAGA
AAAATAAACAAATAGGGGTTCCGCGCACATTTCCCCGAAAAGTGCCACCTGACGTCTAAGAAACCATTAT
TATCATGACATTAACCTATAAAAATAGGCGTATCACGAGGCCCTTTCGTC
