>Addgene plasmid #121317 | pUC57-Kan_FR13_00099751 | depositor partial sequence | sequence record 230886 | FR13_00099751
TTGGTCTCTAATGTCTTCTTCTTCTGATACTGATTCTGATTCTTCTCCAGATAGAGGTTTGTCTAGAATG
TGTTGTGTTTATAAAATTCATCCAGGTGGTAATATTTGGTCTACTAAAAAAGGTGAACAAGCTTGGTTTA
GAAGAAGATTTTCTAAATATGAAGTTATGGCTTATGATAGATGTAATTTGGAATGGGGTTTTTCTGGTAA
ACCAAGAGGTTTGACTTTTGAATTTTTGTGGGATAAAGAAGCTGCTGCTGATGGTACTTGTTGAGCTTAG
AGACCAA
