>Addgene plasmid #121317 | pUC57-Kan_FR13_00099751 | depositor partial sequence | sequence record 230887 | empty_vector
TCGCGCGTTTCGGTGATGACGGTGAAAACCTCTGACACATGCAGCTCCCGGAGACGGTCACAGCTTGTCT
GTAAGCGGATGCCGGGAGCAGACAAGCCCGTCAGGGCGCGTCAGCGGGTGTTGGCGGGTGTCGGGGCTGG
CTTAACTATGCGGCATCAGAGCAGATTGTACTGAGAGTGCACCATATGCGGTGTGAAATACCGCACAGAT
GCGTAAGGAGAAAATACCGCATCAGGCGCCATTCGCCATTCAGGCTGCGCAACTGTTGGGAAGGGCGATC
GGTGCGGGCCTCTTCGCTATTACGCCAGCTGGCGAAAGGGGGATGTGCTGCAAGGCGATTAAGTTGGGTA
ACGCCAGGGTTTTCCCAGTCACGACGTTGTAAAACGACGGCCAGTGAATTGACGCGTATTGGGATATCCC
AATGGCGCGCCGAGCTTGGCTCGAGCATGGTCATAGCTGTTTCCTGTGTGAAATTGTTATCCGCTCACAA
TTCCACACAACATACGAGCCGGAAGCATAAAGTGTAAAGCCTGGGGTGCCTAATGAGTGAGCTAACTCAC
ATTAATTGCGTTGCGCTCACTGCCCGCTTTCCAGTCGGGAAACCTGTCGTGCCAGCTGCATTAATGAATC
GGCCAACGCGCGGGGAGAGGCGGTTTGCGTATTGGGCGCTCTTCCGCTTCCTCGCTCACTGACTCGCTGC
GCTCGGTCGTTCGGCTGCGGCGAGCGGTATCAGCTCACTCAAAGGCGGTAATACGGTTATCCACAGAATC
AGGGGATAACGCAGGAAAGAACATGTGAGCAAAAGGCCAGCAAAAGGCCAGGAACCGTAAAAAGGCCGCG
TTGCTGGCGTTTTTCCATAGGCTCCGCCCCCCTGACGAGCATCACAAAAATCGACGCTCAAGTCAGAGGT
GGCGAAACCCGACAGGACTATAAAGATACCAGGCGTTTCCCCCTGGAAGCTCCCTCGTGCGCTCTCCTGT
TCCGACCCTGCCGCTTACCGGATACCTGTCCGCCTTTCTCCCTTCGGGAAGCGTGGCGCTTTCTCATAGC
TCACGCTGTAGGTATCTCAGTTCGGTGTAGGTCGTTCGCTCCAAGCTGGGCTGTGTGCACGAACCCCCCG
TTCAGCCCGACCGCTGCGCCTTATCCGGTAACTATCGTCTTGAGTCCAACCCGGTAAGACACGACTTATC
GCCACTGGCAGCAGCCACTGGTAACAGGATTAGCAGAGCGAGGTATGTAGGCGGTGCTACAGAGTTCTTG
AAGTGGTGGCCTAACTACGGCTACACTAGAAGAACAGTATTTGGTATCTGCGCTCTGCTGAAGCCAGTTA
CCTTCGGAAAAAGAGTTGGTAGCTCTTGATCCGGCAAACAAACCACCGCTGGTAGCGGTGGTTTTTTTGT
TTGCAAGCAGCAGATTACGCGCAGAAAAAAAGGATCTCAAGAAGATCCTTTGATCTTTTCTACGGGGTCT
GACGCTCAGTGGAACGAAAACTCACGTTAAGGGATTTTGGTCATGAGATTATCAAAAAGGATCTTCACCT
AGATCCTTTTAAATTAAAAATGAAGTTTTAAATCAATCTAAAGTATATATGAGTAAACTTGGTCTGACAG
TTAGAAAAACTCATCGAGCATCAAATGAAACTGCAATTTATTCATATCAGGATTATCAATACCATATTTT
TGAAAAAGCCGTTTCTGTAATGAAGGAGAAAACTCACCGAGGCAGTTCCATAGGATGGCAAGATCCTGGT
ATCGGTCTGCGATTCCGACTCGTCCAACATCAATACAACCTATTAATTTCCCCTCGTCAAAAATAAGGTT
ATCAAGTGAGAAATCACCATGAGTGACGACTGAATCCGGTGAGAATGGCAAAAGTTTATGCATTTCTTTC
CAGACTTGTTCAACAGGCCAGCCATTACGCTCGTCATCAAAATCACTCGCATCAACCAAACCGTTATTCA
TTCGTGATTGCGCCTGAGCGAGACGAAATACGCGATCGCTGTTAAAAGGACAATTACAAACAGGAATCGA
ATGCAACCGGCGCAGGAACACTGCCAGCGCATCAACAATATTTTCACCTGAATCAGGATATTCTTCTAAT
ACCTGGAATGCTGTTTTCCCAGGGATCGCAGTGGTGAGTAACCATGCATCATCAGGAGTACGGATAAAAT
GCTTGATGGTCGGAAGAGGCATAAATTCCGTCAGCCAGTTTAGTCTGACCATCTCATCTGTAACATCATT
GGCAACGCTACCTTTGCCATGTTTCAGAAACAACTCTGGCGCATCGGGCTTCCCATACAATCGATAGATT
GTCGCACCTGATTGCCCGACATTATCGCGAGCCCATTTATACCCATATAAATCAGCATCCATGTTGGAAT
TTAATCGCGGCCTAGAGCAAGACGTTTCCCGTTGAATATGGCTCATACTCTTCCTTTTTCAATATTATTG
AAGCATTTATCAGGGTTATTGTCTCATGAGCGGATACATATTTGAATGTATTTAGAAAAATAAACAAATA
GGGGTTCCGCGCACATTTCCCCGAAAAGTGCCACCTGACGTCTAAGAAACCATTATTATCATGACATTAA
CCTATAAAAATAGGCGTATCACGAGGCCCTTTCGTC
