>Addgene plasmid #121317 | pUC57-Kan_FR13_00099751 | addgene partial sequence | sequence record 238104 | M13-F20 5'-TGTAAAACGACGGCCAGT-3'
TTGGTCTCTAGCTCAACAAGTACCATCAGCAGCAGCTTCTTTATCCCACAAAAATTCAAAAGTCAAACCT
CTTGGTTTACCAGAAAAACCCCATTCCAAATTACATCTATCATAAGCCATAACTTCATATTTAGAAAATC
TTCTTCTAAACCAAGCTTGTTCACCTTTTTTAGTAGACCAAATATTACCACCTGGATGAATTTTATAAAC
ACAACACATTCTAGACAAACCTCTATCTGGAGAAGAATCAGAATCAGTATCAGAAGAAGAAGACATTAGA
GACCAAGTATCCCAATGGCGCGCCGAGCTTGGCTCGAGCATGGTCATAGCTGTTTCCTGTGTGAAATTGT
TATCCGCTCACAATTCCACACAACATACGAGCCGGAAGCATAAAGTGTAAAGCCTGGGGTGCCTAATGAG
TGAGCTAACTCACATTAATTGCGTTGCGCTCACTGCCCGCTTTCCAGTCGGGAAACCTGTCGTGCCAGCT
GCATTAATGAATCGGCCAACGCGCGGGGAGAGGCGGTTTGCGTATTGGGCGCTCTTCCGCTTCCTCGCTC
ACTGACTCGCTGCGCTCGGTCGTTCGGCTGCGGCGAGCGGTATCAGCTCACTCAAAGGCGGTAATACGGT
TATCCACAGAATCAGGGGATAACGCAGGAAAGAACATGTGAGCAAAAGGCCAGCAAAAGGCCAGGAACCG
TAAAAAGGCCGCGTTGCTGGCGTTTTTCCATAGGCTCCGCCCCCCTGACGAGCATCACAAAAATCGACGC
TCAAGTCAGAGGTGGCGAAACCCGACAGGACTATAAAGATACCAGGCGTTTCCCCCTGGAAGCTCCCTCG
TGCGCTCTCCTGTTCCGACCCTGCCGCTTACCGGATACCTGTCCGCCTTTCTCCCTTCGGGAAGCGTGGC
GCTTTCTCATAGCTCACGCTGTAG
